Addgene plasmid #19689: pGC85
Depositing lab: Jane Hubbard. Depositing organization: NYU Grossman School of Medicine. Publication: A "FLP-Out" system for controlled gene expression in Caenorhabditis elegans. Voutev R, Hubbard EJ. Genetics. 2008 Sep;180(1):103-19. doi: 10.1534/genetics.108.090274. PubMed 18723890.
Backbone
  Vector backbone: pCR-XL-TOPO
  Backbone manufacturer: Invitrogen
  Vector type: Worm Expression
Growth in bacteria
  Bacterial resistance: Kanamycin, 50 μg/mL
  Growth temperature: 37°C
  Growth strain: DH5alpha
  Copy number: High Copy
Gene/Insert
  Gene/Insert name: hlh-12(R15K)_genomic region
  Species: C. elegans (nematode)
  Cloning method: TOPO Cloning
  Sequencing primers: 5′ M13R; 3′ M13F
Terms and licenses: Academic/Nonprofit Terms; Industry Terms: Not Available to Industry
How to cite: pGC85 was a gift from Jane Hubbard (Addgene plasmid # 19689 ; http://n2t.net/addgene:19689 ; RRID:Addgene_19689)
