[The description below was written by a language model from this plasmid's Addgene catalogue record and pLannotate feature annotations shown in this document.]
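Description:
pGC85 is a C. elegans (worm) expression plasmid built by TOPO cloning a genomic fragment of the nematode hlh-12 locus carrying an R15K substitution into the commercial pCR-XL-TOPO backbone. The full depositor sequence is about 11.1 kb. The annotated features all belong to the backbone, leaving an unannotated stretch of roughly 7.8 kb between the lac promoter/operator region and the T7 promoter. This position corresponds to the TOPO cloning site and is presumably where the hlh-12(R15K) genomic region lies. The record names no heterologous worm promoter, tag or reporter, so expression in the animal would have to depend on regulatory sequences within the genomic fragment itself, although the record does not spell out which flanking elements are included.

The plasmid is maintained in E. coli at high copy from a ColE1/pUC-type origin and is selected with kanamycin through the Tn5-derived NeoR/KanR aminoglycoside phosphotransferase gene. A Sh ble cassette conferring Zeocin/bleomycin resistance is also present, as are remnants of the backbone design: a lacI fragment, the CAP site, the lac promoter and operator, and a lacZα–ccdB fusion. In this vector family the lethal ccdB fusion is disrupted by insert ligation, which gives positive selection for recombinants. The T7 promoter and flanking M13 primer sites allow sequencing across the insert junctions.

The construct was deposited in connection with work establishing a FLP-out system for controlled gene expression in C. elegans. The record does not describe the specific role of this mutant hlh-12 genomic clone, and no FRT sites or FLP recombinase are annotated in it.
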