Features (pLannotate 1.2.2; 13 found; start..end, strand, type, name):
      2..94      +  CDS            lacI (fragment): lac repressor; lacI; The lac repressor binds to the lac operator to inhibit transcription in E. coli. This inhibition can be relieved by adding lactose or isopropyl-β-D-thiogalactopyranoside (IPTG).
    107..128     +  protein_bind   CAP binding site: CAP binding activates transcription in the presence of cAMP. E. coli catabolite activator protein
    143..173     +  promoter       lac promoter: promoter for the E. coli lac operon
    177..199     +  protein_bind   lac operator (fragment): The lac repressor binds to the lac operator to inhibit transcription in E. coli. This inhibition can be relieved by adding lactose or isopropyl-β-D-thiogalactopyranoside (IPTG). lac repressor encoded by lacI
   7999..8017    -  promoter       T7 promoter: promoter for bacteriophage T7 RNA polymerase
   8020..8167    +  CDS            lacZα (fragment): LacZα fragment of β-galactosidase; lacZ fragment
   8177..8480    +  CDS            ccdB (fragment): CcdB, a bacterial toxin that poisons DNA gyrase; ccdB; Plasmids containing the ccdB gene cannot be propagated in standard E. coli strains.
   8528..8797    +  CDS            tnpA (fragment): TN5P_ECOLX - Also known as tnp. Experimental evidence at protein level: Swiss-Prot protein existence level 1. Mediates transposition of transposon Tn5 by a 'cut and paste' mechanism. First, the monomeric transposase binds the 19 bp inverted DNA repeats flanking the transposon. Then, dimerization of the DNA- bound transposase creates a synaptic DNA complex. After nicking of the first DNA strand, excision of the transposon proceeds through a series of intermediates. The transposase then mediates the insertion of the transposon at a new site by strand transfer. The activity of the wild- type tran
   8829..9623    +  CDS            NeoR/KanR: aminoglycoside phosphotransferase from Tn5; aph(3')-II (or nptII); confers resistance to neomycin, kanamycin, and G418 (Geneticin®)
   9644..9695    -  misc_feature   bom (fragment): basis of mobility region from pBR322
   9722..9810    +  promoter       AmpR promoter (fragment): bla
   9830..10204   +  CDS            BleoR: antibiotic-binding protein; Sh ble from Streptoalloteichus hindustanus; confers resistance to bleomycin, phleomycin, and Zeocin™
  10342..10930   +  rep_origin     ori: high-copy-number ColE1/pMB1/pBR322/pUC origin of replication
>Addgene plasmid #19689 | pGC85 | depositor full sequence | sequence record 9321 | Author sequence
AGCGCCCAATACGCAAACCGCCTCTCCCCGCGCGTTGGCCGATTCATTAATGCAGCTGGCACGACAGGTT
TCCCGACTGGAAAGCGGGCAGTGAGCGCAACGCAATTAATGTGAGTTAGCTCACTCATTAGGCACCCCAG
GCTTTACACTTTATGCTTCCGGCTCGTATGTTGTGTGGAATTGTGAGCGGATAACAATTTCACACAGGAA
ACAGCTATGACCATGATTACGCCAAGCTATTTAGGTGACGCGTTAGAATACTCAAGCTATGCATCAAGCT
TGGTACCGAGCTCGGATCCACTAGTAACGGCCGCCAGTGTGCTGGAATTCGCCCTTCATCACTTGAATGT
TCACAGATTCCGATCAATATCCATCTCACCAGATCCTCTGTGGTGTGCTCATTTTCTATCCATTTTCCAT
TAAAAACACGTGATGTTCGTGGTCATCCACAGCCTTGTGCTCCTCCAAGTGCTCCAAGAAATGGCCAGTT
GTCATTTCATTTTTCTCATCGTCTCCTTGATCCAAGTACTATTTTCACGTTTTATAAGAAAAACCAAATA
CTCTCTACTCTTGTTCCATTAACTTGGCTGGCCTGCAGTCGATCGGTCACTTTCTTCCAGCATAACATTT
CTGGATGCAAAGTGGGAATTCTATGAATTTTAAGTCTGAAAATTAAATACCTAATTTCTCAAAATTTAGT
TCTGTGTAACGGAAATACAGACTAATTGTTTAATCTTTTCTCCCACTATCTCTGCTCCGTTCAACATTAT
TCTCTTCAGTATAATTTGCATTCCGTTCCATTAAACATTTACAAACCATTCTTCTCACTTTATCAGTTTT
AATTTTGTTCTCGAGGAATAAATTATAAAAATAAATCTTCTCAGAAATGACAATAAAATAGTCAGACAAC
TGCTCTCATGCTAATAATAATGTCAAGAATGTCATCCCCAAAGTCATAAATCCTTATTTTTTCGTATCGG
GTCACCAGATTGTTGATATCAGCCCGCCTCCTGTTACACTTTGCTCTTCTACCAAACCGCCCATCTAGCC
CCATCTCAAATGCTCACAATCTTGGGGCTCAAACCATCAACACATTCCTAGTTTATTTTTGTTTTATTTT
CCATTGTTTAGCTCATATTTTCTGATCATCTGAAATCTTCCCTACATCCCCGTAGTATCGTTTGAGTTTT
AATTTGCGATCCTCAAATTTCACAATATATTTATTTTTCTATCATAACATGGAATCTTTTAAGACATCTT
ATAATTTTTCAGAATGAAGTATTTCATCCTGACACTTGCCGTTCTCGGCTCAACTCTTGCATATTCAAAG
CAGAATATGCTTGACACAAACCGTGTTCAGGCTGAAGTAATTGAGAACTCATCTTGTGAAGAATGTGAGA
ATGTTATCAAAAGAATTTCTGAAGCTGCTAAGGATCCAAAGAAAATTGAAGAATTGAAGATTGTTCTCGG
AATGATGTGCAGAGAGACTTCTTATGCTGATGAATGTCGTCTTTTCGTTTCACAATTGGACAAGTTCATT
GACAAACTTCAGCCATTCTTGGTTAGTTAAATCTTTGTTTCTGAAAATATATGCTTATATCTTTGATTTT
TTAGAAGAATCCACACGCAGTCTGCACTCGTCTTCATATCTGCTCAAACAAGAAAATCGACTCATTCCGC
CGCATTTTGCTCGAGTTCGCCAAGCGCGCTCAAAAAACTTTTGACGCTGTGAGTAGAAATTATTAAATTT
AAAATTATAACGATGAAAGTTAAGCCAGCCATCGTCTGTGACGAATGCCAATTTGTCGTCAAGGAGTTGA
AGACTGTTGTTGAGGACAAGAAGAGCCAAGCTGAAGCCCGTGACTTCCTTCGTGAGAACGTGTGCAAGAG
CCTCGGACAGTACAGAGGATTCGTAAGTTCCTAAAAATTACAAGCTTCGATTTTTATAGTAAATTTTCAG
TGCGATTTGGTCGTTGACGAGTATCTTCCACAATTCATCCAAGAGCTTGACGCCATTCTCCAAGATCCAC
ACCAGGTTCGTTATCCATTCAATTATAAAAAACAGAAATTCCTTGGATTTGTCTAATTTGTAAAGTAGAA
GATTTCAATATTTTCAGGTGTGCGTTGACATCAAGGCCTGCAACTCTGCTTCTGCTCAAGGACTCAAGGC
TCGCAAATATGTGGGTATCCTCGGATATTTCCAACGTCACTTCCTATAAATATGTTTCCCATTAAGCTTT
ATTCTCCTTTTTTGCATAAACCTATTTTATTGTGAATTGTCTATTTTTCCCATGTTCCCTTCCATAAATC
GCTTGTTTTGTCTATAAATCCCTTTGTTGTGACGTTTTGATTTCAGATTTTTAGGTTAAGTTCTTTAATT
TATTCAATTGAATTGTTATATAAGTTCAGGTAGAAGCTTCCAATGAAGAAAAGGAAAAGGTTGAGAATGA
GGTCGATGCATTCTGGAATGGAGCCGCAATGAAAAACAACAAGGGTCAGGTTAGTGAAATGATAGGGTAC
TGTATTTCTTGTTGTACCATAGATTGATTCTAAATTAGTATTTGAAACAACTATACAAAAACATGTTTAC
CTATTTTCGCGCATTTCAACTCAACTTTTTTATTCGCAGCTGTCAAGTATGCCACCTGCTATTCGAGGTA
TAATGGGTTTTTTTAAACTACTAATGAACAACCGTTCTACTTCATTCAACTCAAATACAAACTCAATAAT
TTAAAAATAAGCAATATAAACATTGGTTTGGGGCCAAACTGGAACTGAAGTGGGCTTCAAAATTGGGATA
ACGGGATTTGGAAGTTGAAGTGGGGGAAGTTCGTGGCGTGAGATGAAAGCAGCAACACCGCCACCCTGCT
TCAACTTCATGGGACGACGAATTGCATCTTTATTTGACTTGCGTTCTCCGTTGAAGATGTGCGGAAATAC
AGTTATTGCGTCTATGTCACTATTTGAACTTTCAATAAGAAAGTTGTGAAGACGAATTATGTAAGAGGTG
GCTTCTCTGAAATGCGAGGGTTATTTTTTTAATGAAAATCTTTGAATTAAGAAAACAAACAAGTAAACTT
CCGTAGAGTTTTGAAAATTTTCTAAAAGAGATCTCATCTTATTGGGGAACTTACCTCAAGATTTGAACTC
TGGAGAGTCGTGTTTTAAAATGTGACGGCGGAAGAAGATTAAGTAGAACATCAAACATTCCGTTCATCTC
GGAAACTCTCTGTCGTTCTCGTCTGAAAGTTTACAATGTTTAATAAACCTTTGATGATGAAGCATGTGAT
TTCTGAGATATTGAAAAATGTGGGGCATTCTATCTAGAAACAGTTCTTCATGAAGCTTGAGTTCTGACCG
GTATATTTTTTTCTAACTAATTTTCATATTATATTCAATTTTATTGCTAGGAGTCGTATTAACTACTAAA
AAAATTCAAGAAAATGTTAATTTTATCGTAATTAATTTGAGAACGTACTCGTTTGCTCTCGATTTTCGAT
CCGTATTCAGCTTGGTAACTCTCGGTTTCTTCGCCATTTTAATAAAATTGTGTAAGATGACGCTATAAAA
AATGACGAGTTGTGAGCCAAGTAGGAGTTGAGTAATGAAAAGAAAATGACAGATGTAACTGACCCTTTAC
CATCTAAAAAAGGAATCGTGTGCCGTCCCAACAGCCACCTGCTTCACACATGTTACCCTTCTACTGACAT
TGTCGAGACAAAGTCGGTAAATAATTGGAACATGATGATATTGCTCATAAGTTTATAGATGGAAAGAGAT
TTCGTTGTTATTTTGCAAGAAAAAGGGAATTTGATGTGGTTTCTTATTTTTCAAAATTTGAATAGAAGCA
ATACACTCCCATTTTTCAGACTCTCGCCATGTCCTGTTTCGAATGCAAGTTTGTTGTTGAAGACATGCAA
ACAGACATGATCACTAACAGAGTAAGTTTATTGCAAAAACAATTAAAATAGTTTCGTAACATAAAAACAA
CAATCCAACTGTGTATTTGTTTATTTCAATCACCTACACCAAAACAAATTTTTAAATGATTCACCTCTAG
TGATTTCAGAAGAAACTTTCCGATGATGTCCGTGATTTCGCATGCTACAAGATTGTCACAGCCAACATGA
CTGATTCATGTATTGATTTCTTGGATTTATATCTCCCAACTGTTATTCAGATGACAGTTGAACAGGCAAC
TCCACAAGGAGTTTGTCTAGCTAACAAGTGTTGTCCAGCAAGTTCAGGTTTGCTGTAATAATGAGGTGTC
CAATAATCGACCGACTATTTTTCAGTTGCCCCACTTCGTGATTTCACATTCCAAGAGATTCAAGCTGAAA
AATGTCCGAAAATGATGGAATTGGAAACATATTTGAGCTCAAACCTTGTTGGAAGTGCCATGGAGAAATT
CTTCGAAAACTCACTGACTGAGACTTTCTGCTCTGGATTATTATCATTCTTCCAACCAAGTGTAAGTTTT
TATTAGTTTTTTTTAATGTTCTAAAGCTTAAATCTCAATTTTCAGTGTCAACAAATCATGTCATCTGTTG
CTCCAAGATTTGTCAGTTTGACCGCAGTCCTTGCAAGCCAAAACAAATTCAGTCAGGCTGTGAGTTTGGG
TATTCGAATGCTCGATTTTAATTAAAATATTCCAGATGAACTGCTAGACCTGAAAACATCAAACTTCTTC
ATTTCTCTGCTTGCTGATAACTGATAAACTGTTTAAAGAATAAATCATTTTCATGACAAATAGCTACAAC
ATTGCTGAACTATCAGAAAAATTGAAAGTTGATCAATAACTTATGGACAATGAAAACATACCTTATTAGT
GGCAAAAACAATCGATGTTTTACAAAACCTTCATTCGACACCGTTTAAAAGTAAAAAAACACACAGAACT
TTCCAAAATTTATCAGCATTTCGAGCACATTGAAGTTTTTAATGGCAACTCTACCAACCTTTCTGAAACG
TAAGACTTCTCAGTATCAGTGTGAGACTATTGAACAAGTAGAGGAAACGTGGTATGTCATTATGTGGATT
TGAAGTTATTGCGCTTGTTATTTTGAAAAAGTTCACAATTATTTATCCACAAGTTGAAAATTGTAAAGCT
TACGACATTACTGGCTTTCTTATAAAAAGTCTAAAAAGTTATAGTAGTTGAAAAATGAGATGAGATGTCG
ACTAGACCATTCGGCAGTTGCAGAAAAATTATCGAAATGTTTTAAATTTCTAGAAAGGTAAAACGAAGTA
TGTTGGTTCTCATAGAGTACTGAATGAGTGCCAAAGTGTCACTCAGACTGTTTCAAATTTATGAAGCACC
GGAAAATAACGCTGTGAAAATTTCCATAAAAACCAGTATCTGCATATTTCCTTGAACGTTCTCTCACCAA
CGTCGCATACCACATTGCTCTAATTTTTGCTCTTTTTTTTTCAAGCTTCAGTGAGCACAATGATGACTTT
TTCAATTACCTGTGATAAACAATTTCGTGGAATTTTTGTATTTTTTTGAAGTTTCCTCGTGTTAACAACA
ATCAAAAACCGGGTCATACTCTAGTGTTGTATAGTGGGCTTCACCATAAATTACCTGATAAATCAGATTA
GAGGCACACGTCGGAGGAGCACACTGATAAGAGGTGATAAAAGGAGCACCGAGTAACACGTGTTTTCAGT
TTTCCGCTTCATTTTTCGCACAGTTTTCTTCATAGTTTCCCATTAATTTCTTACAAATTATTTCAAATAA
ATTTGAAATTGCAGTAATGAAATCCATTTTTGTCTTCGCCGTGCTGGCAGCTTTGGCTCTTGGAGCACAA
TCTGCTCCATCTCCATGTGAATCATGCAAATCGGTAAGTAATTATATTCAGAGAACTAAATGTTACTACT
ATAAAGTAAACAAATTTCAGATGGTTCAAAACTTCATTGATGCTTCTAAGGATCGCATGAAGATGGCTCA
ACTGAAGGTTTCTCTTTCAATGCTCTGCGTAGGTACATCTCATCAATCTGACTGCTCAAAGACTCTTGAC
AAACTTGACTTCATCGCCTACAAACTTGCTCCATACTTGGTAGGTTTACGACATTTTTTCAGAGAGTACT
CTGAATTTTCAGGCTGACACCTCCGCTGTATGCTCAAAGCTCCAAATGTGCGGTGAATCTCAATTCTCAC
CACTTGCTCGTCTTGCCATGCTTTACTTGAAGAAATCAGAGGCCATCGTAGCTAATGATAACATTATGGT
TTGTCATTTTGGGAGATTAATTTTTAATTTTCAATTAATTTTTATAGAGACAAGAAGTTTGTGACGAATG
TCAGGCATCAACTGCACAGATCGGAAAACTCGTTGGGGATGAATTTACTACCTATGCAGTGAGTTAAATT
TTGCAGGAAGAACGGTAAAATTATCTCAAGTTTCAGGTCAAATCTACCCTTCAACGCTTTGTCTGCAAGA
GCGCCGGAAAAGCCCACAAGGCATGCAACATCTTTGTCTCCTCCGTCATTCCAGATCTTATGACCGAGAT
GAAGGATATGTTCACCGAAAAGGAACTTATGTGCTCAAACATGGGACTCTGCTCTGCTACATCCAAGCCA
GCTGCTCGTGAAGCTCCGAAACAACCAGCATCTGAGATGTGGAAGTCTATGGGAATGGTGAAGACAAGCA
ACGGAGAGGAGCTTATGTCTTGCTTCGAGTGCACACTTTCCGCTGATGCTCTTCTTCAGGAATTCATTGA
TAAGAGAGTAAGTGCAGTAGAAAATTGTGTTGCAAATTTCAATAACCACTGCATGTATTGAAAAGAAAAT
GTAAAAGTATGTTGGAAGCAGTTTTAAAAGGTTTATATTTTCAGCAAGGAACAGCTGATGACATCCAAAC
AGTTGCCTGCAATAAGATGGTTGCCAACTGGACAGATGGATGCAATGACTTTGTTCATATGTATATGTCA
ACTGTGCTTTTCTTGACTTACAATCAATTTGATGGAAGAGGAATCTGCACAATGATGCATTCATGCGAAA
AGAAGGAAAATGGTAAGTTAATCGATCATCTGAAATCCTGTAATTTTTCAATTTCCAGCTCTCGTAGAAA
TGGCCATGTCAGAGAAGGTTATGTTGGGATGTGAAAACTGTAAAGCTGTCGAGCACTTCTTTGCTCAAAA
CCAAGAGGCTCTTCACTCTCACGCTGTTGACGGACTCTACTCGAACGTCTGTCAAAAGCTTCCAACTGCT
CTTGGAACTATGGTGAGATGACTCGTACCAATGGCAGTGAAGTCACAAAACTACATTCTGAGACACAAAA
CTTTAGTGACACCCTATACATTTGCAAACACATGTTTTAAGTACCAATGTTTATTTCGAGACCACCTGAA
AATCAGAACTTTTCAATCTTAGGTCTACTGTCTAGTTCAAATTGTATTTTTGAATATTTTTCGAAACATC
TGCTTAATTCTTAGCTTAACTTTCCATTTTCAGTGTGAAGCCTCAATCATCCGCCTGTCTCGCAAGTTCT
TCGCCCGTACCGCCGACCTCGCCGCAAGCGGAGCAATGTGCTCGCAGGTTTGTGCAAATATTTAATTTTA
CTCGGTTTTCACATTTTGACATCATTCATTTGTTTTCAAACAACTTTTTCTTTCAGATGTGCTAGAGCGT
CAATGCTCCAGAGTTTGAATCAAGAATTTCGATATTATCTCCAATTTCATGTTTTCTTATTTAAAATGAA
CATTTCAATCGCAACTTGTCGACTTATTAGTTATTGAGAATCTTTTCAAAAGTATCAGCCAATTATCAGA
AAGTATACACTTTTACATTAATATATAAATGTTGGCAAATACTCTTTTACTACCTCATCTTTTACTACGA
ATCGTATCTTTTACTACGGTCGTTTTATCATTTACTATTTATAAAGTAGACTTTCCTTCCGTCCAATATA
GGCTATGACAACACGCATAAGGGCGAATTCTGCAGATATCCATCACACTGGCGGCCGCTCGAGCATGCAT
CTAGAGGGCCCAATTCGCCCTATAGTGAGTCGTATTACAATTCACTGGCCGTCGTTTTACAACGTCGTGA
CTGGGAAAACCCTGGCGTTACCCAACTTAATCGCCTTGCAGCACATCCCCCTTTCGCCAGCTGGCGTAAT
AGCGAAGAGGCCCGCACCGATCGCCCTTCCCAACAGTTGCGCAGCCTATACGTACGGCAGTTTAAGGTTT
ACACCTATAAAAGAGAGAGCCGTTATCGTCTGTTTGTGGATGTACAGAGTGATATTATTGACACGCCGGG
GCGACGGATGGTGATCCCCCTGGCCAGTGCACGTCTGCTGTCAGATAAAGTCTCCCGTGAACTTTACCCG
GTGGTGCATATCGGGGATGAAAGCTGGCGCATGATGACCACCGATATGGCCAGTGTGCCGGTCTCCGTTA
TCGGGGAAGAAGTGGCTGATCTCAGCCACCGCGAAAATGACATCAAAAACGCCATTAACCTGATGTTCTG
GGGAATATAAATGTCAGGCATGAGATTATCAAAAAGGATCTTCACCTAGATCCTTTTCACGTAGAAAGCC
AGTCCGCAGAAACGGTGCTGACCCCGGATGAATGTCAGCTACTGGGCTATCTGGACAAGGGAAAACGCAA
GCGCAAAGAGAAAGCAGGTAGCTTGCAGTGGGCTTACATGGCGATAGCTAGACTGGGCGGTTTTATGGAC
AGCAAGCGAACCGGAATTGCCAGCTGGGGCGCCCTCTGGTAAGGTTGGGAAGCCCTGCAAAGTAAACTGG
ATGGCTTTCTCGCCGCCAAGGATCTGATGGCGCAGGGGATCAAGCTCTGATCAAGAGACAGGATGAGGAT
CGTTTCGCATGATTGAACAAGATGGATTGCACGCAGGTTCTCCGGCCGCTTGGGTGGAGAGGCTATTCGG
CTATGACTGGGCACAACAGACAATCGGCTGCTCTGATGCCGCCGTGTTCCGGCTGTCAGCGCAGGGGCGC
CCGGTTCTTTTTGTCAAGACCGACCTGTCCGGTGCCCTGAATGAACTGCAAGACGAGGCAGCGCGGCTAT
CGTGGCTGGCCACGACGGGCGTTCCTTGCGCAGCTGTGCTCGACGTTGTCACTGAAGCGGGAAGGGACTG
GCTGCTATTGGGCGAAGTGCCGGGGCAGGATCTCCTGTCATCTCACCTTGCTCCTGCCGAGAAAGTATCC
ATCATGGCTGATGCAATGCGGCGGCTGCATACGCTTGATCCGGCTACCTGCCCATTCGACCACCAAGCGA
AACATCGCATCGAGCGAGCACGTACTCGGATGGAAGCCGGTCTTGTCGATCAGGATGATCTGGACGAAGA
GCATCAGGGGCTCGCGCCAGCCGAACTGTTCGCCAGGCTCAAGGCGAGCATGCCCGACGGCGAGGATCTC
GTCGTGACCCATGGCGATGCCTGCTTGCCGAATATCATGGTGGAAAATGGCCGCTTTTCTGGATTCATCG
ACTGTGGCCGGCTGGGTGTGGCGGACCGCTATCAGGACATAGCGTTGGCTACCCGTGATATTGCTGAAGA
GCTTGGCGGCGAATGGGCTGACCGCTTCCTCGTGCTTTACGGTATCGCCGCTCCCGATTCGCAGCGCATC
GCCTTCTATCGCCTTCTTGACGAGTTCTTCTGAATTATTAACGCTTACAATTTCCTGATGCGGTATTTTC
TCCTTACGCATCTGTGCGGTATTTCACACCGCATACAGGTGGCACTTTTCGGGGAAATGTGCGCGGAACC
CCTATTTGTTTATTTTTCTAAATACATTCAAATATGTATCCGCTCATGAGACAATAACCCTGATAAATGC
TTCAATAATAGCACGTGAGGAGGGCCACCATGGCCAAGTTGACCAGTGCCGTTCCGGTGCTCACCGCGCG
CGACGTCGCCGGAGCGGTCGAGTTCTGGACCGACCGGCTCGGGTTCTCCCGGGACTTCGTGGAGGACGAC
TTCGCCGGTGTGGTCCGGGACGACGTGACCCTGTTCATCAGCGCGGTCCAGGACCAGGTGGTGCCGGACA
ACACCCTGGCCTGGGTGTGGGTGCGCGGCCTGGACGAGCTGTACGCCGAGTGGTCGGAGGTCGTGTCCAC
GAACTTCCGGGACGCCTCCGGGCCGGCCATGACCGAGATCGGCGAGCAGCCGTGGGGGCGGGAGTTCGCC
CTGCGCGACCCGGCCGGCAACTGCGTGCACTTCGTGGCCGAGGAGCAGGACTGACACGTGCTAAAACTTC
ATTTTTAATTTAAAAGGATCTAGGTGAAGATCCTTTTTGATAATCTCATGACCAAAATCCCTTAACGTGA
GTTTTCGTTCCACTGAGCGTCAGACCCCGTAGAAAAGATCAAAGGATCTTCTTGAGATCCTTTTTTTCTG
CGCGTAATCTGCTGCTTGCAAACAAAAAAACCACCGCTACCAGCGGTGGTTTGTTTGCCGGATCAAGAGC
TACCAACTCTTTTTCCGAAGGTAACTGGCTTCAGCAGAGCGCAGATACCAAATACTGTCCTTCTAGTGTA
GCCGTAGTTAGGCCACCACTTCAAGAACTCTGTAGCACCGCCTACATACCTCGCTCTGCTAATCCTGTTA
CCAGTGGCTGCTGCCAGTGGCGATAAGTCGTGTCTTACCGGGTTGGACTCAAGACGATAGTTACCGGATA
AGGCGCAGCGGTCGGGCTGAACGGGGGGTTCGTGCACACAGCCCAGCTTGGAGCGAACGACCTACACCGA
ACTGAGATACCTACAGCGTGAGCTATGAGAAAGCGCCACGCTTCCCGAAGGGAGAAAGGCGGACAGGTAT
CCGGTAAGCGGCAGGGTCGGAACAGGAGAGCGCACGAGGGAGCTTCCAGGGGGAAACGCCTGGTATCTTT
ATAGTCCTGTCGGGTTTCGCCACCTCTGACTTGAGCGTCGATTTTTGTGATGCTCGTCAGGGGGGCGGAG
CCTATGGAAAAACGCCAGCAACGCGGCCTTTTTACGGTTCCTGGGCTTTTGCTGGCCTTTTGCTCACATG
TTCTTTCCTGCGTTATCCCCTGATTCTGTGGATAACCGTATTACCGCCTTTGAGTGAGCTGATACCGCTC
GCCGCAGCCGAACGACCGAGCGCAGCGAGTCAGTGAGCGAGGAAGCGGAAG
