>Addgene plasmid #19689 | pGC85 | addgene partial sequence | sequence record 25514 | 19689 with M13R
AGGTGACGCGTTAGAATACTCAAGCTATGCATCAAGCTTGGTACCGAGCTCGGATCCACTAGTAACGGCC
GCCAGTGTGCTGGAATTCGCCCTTCATCACTTGAATGTTCACAGATTCCGATCAATATCCATCTCACCAG
ATCCTCTGTGGTGTGCTCATTTTCTATCCATTTTCCATTAAAAACACGTGATGTTCGTGGTCATCCACAG
CCTTGTGCTCCTCCAAGTGCTCCAAGAAATGGCCAGTTGTCATTTCATTTTTCTCATCGTCTCCTTGATC
CAAGTACTATTTTCACGTTTTATAAGAAAAACCAAATACTCTCTACTCTTGTTCCATTAACTTGGCTGGC
CTGCAGTCGATCGGTCACTTTCTTCCAGCATAACATTTCTGGATGCAAAGTGGGAATTCTATGAATTTTA
AGTCTGAAAATTAAATACCTAATTTCTCAAAATTTAGTTCTGTGTAACGGAAATACAGACTAATTGTTTA
ATCTTTTCTCCCACTATCTCTGCTCCGTTCAACATTATTCTCTTCAGTATAATTTGCATTCCGTTCCATT
AAACATTTACAAACCATTCTTCTCACTTTATCAGTTTTAATTTTGTTCTCGAGGAATAAATTATAAAAAT
AAATCTTCTCAGAAATGACAATAAAATAGTCAGACAACTGCTCTCATGCTAATAA
